Addgene plasmid #157469: pD649-HAsp-WFIKKN1-COMP5AP-AviTag-9xHis
Purpose: Mammalian expression of secreted protein fused to COMP5AP-AviTag-9xHis.
Depositing lab: Chris Garcia. Depositing organization: Stanford University. Publication: A Human IgSF Cell-Surface Interactome Reveals a Complex Network of Protein-Protein Interactions. Wojtowicz WM, Vielmetter J, Fernandes RA, Siepe DH, Eastman CL, Chisholm GB, Cox S, Klock H, Anderson PW, Rue SM, Miller JJ, Glaser SM, Bragstad ML, Vance J, Lam AW, Lesley SA, Zinn K, Garcia KC. Cell. 2020 Aug 20;182(4):1027-1043.e17. doi: 10.1016/j.cell.2020.07.025. PubMed 32822567.
Backbone
  Vector backbone: pD649
  Backbone size w/o insert (bp): 7153
  Vector type: Mammalian Expression
Growth in bacteria
  Bacterial resistance: Ampicillin, 100 μg/mL
  Growth temperature: 37°C
  Growth strain: DH5alpha
  Copy number: High Copy
Gene/Insert
  Gene/Insert name: WFIKKN1 (alt name: WFKN1)
  Species: H. sapiens (human)
  Insert size (bp): 1587
  Entrez Gene: WFIKKN1 (a.k.a. C16orf12, RJD2, WFDC20A, WFIKKN)
  Promoter: CMV/SP6
  Tag / fusion protein: COMP5AP-AviTag-9xHis (C terminal on backbone)
  Cloning method: Restriction Enzyme; 5′ cloning site GCGGCCGC (not destroyed); 3′ cloning site GGCGCGCC (not destroyed)
  Sequencing primers: 5′ ATTTAGGTGACACTATAG; 3′ CGTCGCACTCCATCACGGTG
Resource information
  A portion of this plasmid was derived from a plasmid made by: synthesis by ThermoFisher
Terms and licenses: Academic/Nonprofit Terms; Industry Terms: Not Available to Industry
Depositor comments: Some plasmids in this collection may have an IS4-like element ISVsa5 family transposase upstream of the CMV promoter.
How to cite: pD649-HAsp-WFIKKN1-COMP5AP-AviTag-9xHis was a gift from Chris Garcia (Addgene plasmid # 157469 ; http://n2t.net/addgene:157469 ; RRID:Addgene_157469)
