[The description below was written by a language model from this plasmid's Addgene catalogue record and pLannotate feature annotations shown in this document.]
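Description:
pD649-HAsp-WFIKKN1-COMP5AP-AviTag-9xHis is a mammalian expression plasmid of about 8.7 kb, built on the pD649 backbone, for producing human WFIKKN1 as a secreted, multimerised fusion protein. It is propagated in E. coli as a high-copy plasmid through a ColE1/pUC-type origin and selected with ampicillin via the β-lactamase gene. The feature table also shows an SV40 early promoter with a bacterial EM7 promoter upstream of a puromycin N-acetyltransferase coding sequence and an SV40 polyadenylation signal, which would allow puromycin selection in mammalian cells. The short KanR, lacZα, ble and f1 ori matches are only fragments, presumably remnants of backbone construction. The depositor notes that some plasmids in this collection may carry an IS4-like transposase insertion upstream of the CMV promoter; no such element is annotated here.

The expression cassette is driven by the CMV immediate-early enhancer and promoter, followed by a fragment of CMV intron A and an SP6 promoter, which could support in vitro transcription. The name indicates an HA-derived signal peptide, although the automated annotation only partially matches this leader to an immunoglobulin heavy chain signal sequence. The leader precedes the WFIKKN1 insert (about 1.6 kb), a multi-domain protease inhibitor, cloned between retained NotI and AscI sites. Downstream and in frame lie the coiled-coil pentamerisation region of rat cartilage oligomeric matrix protein, human placental alkaline phosphatase, an AviTag for enzymatic biotinylation and a polyhistidine tag, ending at the bGH polyadenylation signal. Pentamerisation raises binding avidity, while the phosphatase provides an enzymatic readout and the tags permit capture or purification. The associated publication describes a human IgSF cell-surface interactome, consistent with use of this construct in screens for extracellular protein-protein interactions.
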