Features (pLannotate 1.2.2; 24 found; start..end, strand, type, name):
    119..143     -  CDS            KanR (fragment): aminoglycoside phosphotransferase; aph(3')-Ia; confers resistance to kanamycin
    254..842     +  rep_origin     ori: high-copy-number ColE1/pMB1/pBR322/pUC origin of replication
   1067..1084    +  terminator     rrnB T2 terminator (fragment): transcription terminator T2 from the E. coli rrnB gene
   1109..1128    -  CDS            lacZα (fragment): LacZα fragment of β-galactosidase; lacZ fragment
   1584..1600    +  protein_bind   lac operator: The lac repressor binds to the lac operator to inhibit transcription in E. coli. This inhibition can be relieved by adding lactose or isopropyl-β-D-thiogalactopyranoside (IPTG). lac repressor encoded by lacI
   1843..2146    +  enhancer       CMV enhancer: human cytomegalovirus immediate early enhancer
   2147..2350    +  promoter       CMV promoter: human cytomegalovirus (CMV) immediate early promoter
   2486..2529    +  intron         CMV intron (fragment): modified intron A from human cytomegalovirus
   2581..2599    +  promoter       SP6 promoter: promoter for bacteriophage SP6 RNA polymerase
   2603..2640    +  CDS            IgH signal sequence (fragment): signal sequence from the mouse immunoglobulin heavy chain variable region
   2743..4335    +  CDS            WFIKKN1: WFKN1_HUMAN - Also known as C16orf12, GASP2, WFIKKN. Experimental evidence at protein level: Swiss-Prot protein existence level 1. Protease-inhibitor that contains multiple distinct protease inhibitor domains. Probably has serine protease- and metalloprotease- inhibitor activity (By similarity). From Homo sapiens (Human).
   4432..4611    +  CDS            Comp (fragment): COMP_RAT - Experimental evidence at protein level: Swiss-Prot protein existence level 1. May play a role in the structural integrity of cartilage via its interaction with other extracellular matrix proteins such as the collagens and fibronectin. Can mediate the interaction of chondrocytes with the cartilage extracellular matrix through interaction with cell surface integrin receptors. Could play a role in the pathogenesis of osteoarthritis. Potent suppressor of apoptosis in both primary chondrocytes and transformed cells. Suppresses apoptosis by blocking the activation of caspase-3 and by indu
   4599..6051    +  CDS            SEAP (fragment): secreted alkaline phosphatase from human placenta The natural enzyme has a C-terminal transmembrane sequence that is replaced by a GPI anchor.
   6076..6117    +  CDS            AviTag™ (fragment): peptide tag that allows for enzymatic biotinylation
   6121..6144    +  CDS            8xHis: 8xHis affinity tag
   6290..6401    +  polyA_signal   bGH poly(A) signal: bovine growth hormone polyadenylation signal
   6402..6510    +  rep_origin     f1 ori (fragment): f1 bacteriophage origin of replication; arrow indicates direction of (+) strand synthesis
   6524..6853    +  promoter       SV40 promoter: SV40 enhancer and early promoter
   6901..6948    +  promoter       EM7 promoter: synthetic bacterial promoter&nbsp
   6967..7566    +  CDS            PuroR (fragment): puromycin N-acetyltransferase; pac from Streptomyces; confers resistance to puromycin
   7576..7701    +  CDS            ble (fragment): BLE_KLEPN - Experimental evidence at protein level: Swiss-Prot protein existence level 1. Binding protein with a strong affinity to the bleomycin family of antibiotics. Binds to CL990; an antimitotic-antibiotic compound. From Klebsiella pneumoniae.
   7696..7817    +  polyA_signal   SV40 poly(A) signal: SV40 polyadenylation signal
   7870..8730    -  CDS            AmpR: β-lactamase; bla; confers resistance to ampicillin, carbenicillin, and related antibiotics
   8733..89      -  promoter       AmpR promoter (fragment) (across the origin): bla
>Addgene plasmid #157469 | pD649-HAsp-WFIKKN1-COMP5AP-AviTag-9xHis | depositor full sequence | sequence record 304047 | Full Sequence
TTTCAATATTATTGAAGCATTTATCAGGGTTATTGTCTCATGAGCGGATACATATTTGAATGTATTTAGA
AAAATAAACAAATAGGGGTCAGTGTTACAACCAATTAACCAATTCTGAACATTATCGCGAGCCCATTTAT
ACCTGAATATGGCTCATAACACCCCTTGCTCATGACCAAAATCCCTTAACGTGAGTTACGCGCGCGTCGT
TCCACTGAGCGTCAGACCCCGTAGAAAAGATCAAAGGATCTTCTTGAGATCCTTTTTTTCTGCGCGTAAT
CTGCTGCTTGCAAACAAAAAAACCACCGCTACCAGCGGTGGTTTGTTTGCCGGATCAAGAGCTACCAACT
CTTTTTCCGAAGGTAACTGGCTTCAGCAGAGCGCAGATACCAAATACTGTTCTTCTAGTGTAGCCGTAGT
TAGCCCACCACTTCAAGAACTCTGTAGCACCGCCTACATACCTCGCTCTGCTAATCCTGTTACCAGTGGC
TGCTGCCAGTGGCGATAAGTCGTGTCTTACCGGGTTGGACTCAAGACGATAGTTACCGGATAAGGCGCAG
CGGTCGGGCTGAACGGGGGGTTCGTGCACACAGCCCAGCTTGGAGCGAACGACCTACACCGAACTGAGAT
ACCTACAGCGTGAGCTATGAGAAAGCGCCACGCTTCCCGAAGGGAGAAAGGCGGACAGGTATCCGGTAAG
CGGCAGGGTCGGAACAGGAGAGCGCACGAGGGAGCTTCCAGGGGGAAACGCCTGGTATCTTTATAGTCCT
GTCGGGTTTCGCCACCTCTGACTTGAGCGTCGATTTTTGTGATGCTCGTCAGGGGGGCGGAGCCTATGGA
AAAACGCCAGCAACGCGGCCTTTTTACGGTTCCTGGCCTTTTGCTGGCCTTTTGCTCACATGTTCTTTCC
TGCGTTATCCCCTGATTCTGTGGATAACCGTATTACCGCCTTTGAGTGAGCTGATACCGCTCGCCGCAGC
CGAACGACCGAGCGCAGCGAGTCAGTGAGCGAGGAAGCGGAAGGCGAGAGTAGGGAACTGCCAGGCATCA
AACTAAGCAGAAGGCCCCTGACGGATGGCCTTTTTGCGTTTCTACAAACTCTTTCTGTGTTGTAAAACGA
CGGCCAGTCTTAAGCTCGGGCCCCCTGGGCGGTTCTGATAACGAGTAATCGTTAATCCGCAAATAACGTA
AAAACCCGCTTCGGCGGGTTTTTTTATGGGGGGAGTTTAGGGAAAGAGCATTTGTCAGAATATTTAAGGG
CGCCTGTCACTTTGCTTGATATATGAGAATTATTTAACCTTATAAATGAGAAAAAAGCAACGCACTTTAA
ATAAGATACGTTGCTTTTTCGATTGATGAACACCTATAATTAAACTATTCATCTATTATTTATGATTTTT
TGTATATACAATATTTCTAGTTTGTTAAAGAGAATTAAGAAAATAAATCTCGAAAATAATAAAGGGAAAA
TCAGTTTTTGATATCAAAATTATACATGTCAACGATAATACAAAATATAATACAAACTATAAGATGTTAT
CAGTATTTATTATCATTTAGAATAAATTTTGTGTCGCCCTTAATTGTGAGCGGATAACAATTACGAGCTT
CATGCACAGTGGCGTTGACTCAATATTGGCCATTAGCCATATTATTCATTGGTTATATAGCATAAATCAA
TATTGGCTATTGGCCATTGCATACGTTGTATCTATATCATAATATGTACATTTATATTGGCTCATGTCCA
ATATGACCGCCATGTTGGCATTGATTATTGACTAGTTATTAATAGTAATCAATTACGGGGTCATTAGTTC
ATAGCCCATATATGGAGTTCCGCGTTACATAACTTACGGTAAATGGCCCGCCTGGCTGACCGCCCAACGA
CCCCCGCCCATTGACGTCAATAATGACGTATGTTCCCATAGTAACGCCAATAGGGACTTTCCATTGACGT
CAATGGGTGGAGTATTTACGGTAAACTGCCCACTTGGCAGTACATCAAGTGTATCATATGCCAAGTACGC
CCCCTATTGACGTCAATGACGGTAAATGGCCCGCCTGGCATTATGCCCAGTACATGACCTTATGGGACTT
TCCTACTTGGCAGTACATCTACGTATTAGTCATCGCTATTACCATGGTGATGCGGTTTTGGCAGTACATC
AATGGGCGTGGATAGCGGTTTGACTCACGGGGATTTCCAAGTCTCCACCCCATTGACGTCAATGGGAGTT
TGTTTTGGCACCAAAATCAACGGGACTTTCCAAAATGTCGTAACAACTCCGCCCCATTGACGCAAATGGG
CGGTAGGCGTGTACGGTGGGAGGTCTATATAAGCAGAGCTCGTTTAGTGAACCGTCAGATCGCCTGGAGA
CGCCATCCACGCTGTTTTGACCTCCATAGAAGACACCGGGACCGATCCAGCCTCCGCGGCCGGGAACGGT
GCATTGGAACGCGGATTCCCCGTGCCAAGAGTGACGTAAGTACCGCCTATAGAGTCTATAGGCCCACCCC
CTTGGCTTCGTTAGAACGCGGCTACAATTAATACATAACCTTATGTATCATACACATACGATTTAGGTGA
CACTATAGAATAACATCCACTTTGCCTTTCTCTCCACAGGTGTCCACTCCCAGGTCCAACTGCACCTCGG
TTCTATCGAAAACGCGCCTGCTAGCGCCACCATGAAGACCATCATTGCCCTGAGCTACATCTTCTGCCTG
GTGTTCGCTGCGGCCGCCGCTGGATTGCTTCCTGGACTTGGATCTCACCCTGGCGTGTGCCCTAATCAGC
TGAGCCCTAATCTGTGGGTCGACGCCCAGAGCACATGCGAGAGAGAGTGCAGCAGAGATCAGGATTGTGC
CGCTGCCGAGAAGTGCTGCATCAATGTGTGCGGCCTGCACTCCTGTGTGGCCGCCAGATTTCCTGGATCT
CCTGCCGCTCCTACAACAGCCGCCAGCTGTGAAGGCTTTGTGTGTCCACAGCAGGGCAGCGACTGCGACA
TTTGGGATGGACAGCCTGTGTGCCGGTGCAGAGACAGATGCGAGAAAGAACCCAGCTTCACCTGTGCCTC
CGACGGCCTGACCTACTACAACCGGTGTTACATGGATGCCGAGGCCTGCCTGAGAGGCCTGCATCTGCAT
ATCGTGCCCTGCAAACACGTGCTGAGCTGGCCTCCAAGTAGCCCCGGACCTCCTGAGACAACAGCCAGAC
CTACACCTGGTGCTGCTCCAGTTCCTCCTGCTCTGTACAGCAGCCCATCTCCTCAGGCCGTGCAAGTTGG
AGGAACAGCCTCTCTGCACTGCGACGTTTCAGGCAGACCTCCTCCAGCCGTGACATGGGAGAAACAGAGC
CACCAGCGCGAGAACCTGATCATGAGGCCCGATCAGATGTACGGCAACGTGGTGGTCACCAGCATCGGAC
AGCTGGTGCTGTACAATGCCAGACCTGAGGACGCCGGCCTGTACACCTGTACCGCTAGAAATGCTGCCGG
CCTGCTGAGGGCCGATTTTCCTCTGTCTGTGGTGCAGAGGGAACCCGCCAGAGATGCTGCCCCTTCTATT
CCTGCTCCTGCCGAGTGTCTGCCAGACGTGCAAGCTTGTACTGGCCCCACAAGTCCCCACCTGGTCCTGT
GGCATTACGACCCTCAACGCGGCGGATGCATGACATTTCCAGCCAGAGGATGTGACGGCGCTGCCAGAGG
CTTTGAGACATACGAAGCCTGCCAGCAGGCCTGTGCTAGAGGACCTGGGGATGCTTGTGTTCTGCCTGCC
GTTCAGGGCCCTTGTAGAGGATGGGAACCCAGATGGGCCTACAGTCCTCTGCTCCAGCAGTGTCACCCTT
TCGTGTACGGCGGCTGCGAAGGCAACGGCAACAACTTCCACTCCAGAGAGAGCTGCGAGGACGCCTGTCC
TGTGCCTAGAACACCTCCTTGCAGAGCCTGCCGGCTGAGAAGCAAACTGGCCCTGAGCCTGTGCAGATCC
GACTTTGCCATTGTGGGCAGACTGACCGAGGTGCTGGAAGAACCTGAAGCCGCTGGCGGAATTGCCAGAG
TGGCTCTGGAAGATGTGCTGAAGGACGACAAGATGGGACTGAAGTTCCTGGGCACCAAGTACCTGGAAGT
GACCCTGAGCGGCATGGACTGGGCTTGCCCCTGTCCTAATATGACAGCAGGCGACGGCCCTCTGGTCATC
ATGGGCGAAGTTCGAGATGGCGTGGCCGTGCTGGATGCCGGCTCTTACGTTAGAGCTGCCTCCGAGAAGA
GAGTGAAGAAGATCCTGGAACTGCTGGAAAAGCAGGCTTGCGAGCTGCTGAACAGATTCCAGGATGGCGC
GCCGGAAGATCAAGTTGATCCAAGATTGATTGATGGCAAGGGCGGATCTCTGGAGGTGCTGTTCCAGGGA
CCAGGCGGAAGCGGCAATCCCGGCGGCGATCTGGCCCCCCAGATGCTGCGCGAGCTGCAGGAGACCAATG
CCGCCCTGCAGGACGTGCGCGAGCTGCTGCGCCACCGCGTGAAGGAGATCACCTTCCTGAAGAACACCGT
GATGGAGTGCGACGCCTGCGGTATGCAGCCCTCTAGAGGCTCCGGCTCCATCATCCCAGTTGAGGAGGAG
AACCCGGACTTCTGGAACCGCGAGGCAGCCGAGGCCCTGGGTGCCGCCAAGAAGCTGCAGCCTGCACAGA
CAGCCGCCAAGAACCTCATCATCTTCCTGGGCGATGGGATGGGGGTGTCTACGGTGACAGCTGCCAGGAT
CCTAAAAGGGCAGAAGAAGGACAAACTGGGGCCTGAGATACCCCTGGCCATGGACCGCTTCCCATATGTG
GCTCTGTCCAAGACATACAATGTAGACAAACATGTGCCAGACAGTGGAGCCACAGCCACGGCCTACCTGT
GCGGGGTCAAGGGCAACTTCCAGACCATTGGCTTGAGTGCAGCCGCCCGCTTTAACCAGTGCAACACGAC
ACGCGGCAACGAGGTCATCTCCGTGATGAATCGGGCCAAGAAAGCAGGGAAGTCAGTGGGAGTGGTAACC
ACCACACGAGTGCAGCACGCCTCGCCAGCCGGCACCTACGCCCACACGGTGAACCGCAACTGGTACTCGG
ACGCCGACGTGCCTGCCTCGGCCCGCCAGGAGGGGTGCCAGGACATCGCTACGCAGCTCATCTCCAACAT
GGACATTGACGTGATCCTAGGTGGAGGCCGAAAGTACATGTTTCGCATGGGAACCCCAGACCCTGAGTAC
CCAGATGACTACAGCCAAGGTGGGACCAGGCTGGACGGGAAGAATCTGGTGCAGGAATGGCTGGCGAAGC
GCCAGGGTGCCCGGTATGTGTGGAACCGCACTGAGCTCATGCAGGCTTCCCTGGACCCGTCTGTGACCCA
TCTCATGGGTCTCTTTGAGCCTGGAGACATGAAATACGAGATCCACCGAGACTCCACACTGGACCCCTCC
CTGATGGAGATGACAGAGGCTGCCCTGCGCCTGCTGAGCAGGAACCCCCGCGGCTTCTTCCTCTTCGTGG
AGGGTGGTCGCATCGACCATGGTCATCATGAAAGCAGGGCTTACCGGGCACTGACTGAGACGATCATGTT
CGACGACGCCATTGAGAGGGCGGGCCAGCTCACCAGCGAGGAGGACACGCTGAGCCTCGTCACTGCCGAC
CACTCCCACGTCTTCTCCTTCGGAGGCTACCCCCTGCGAGGGAGCTCCATCTTCGGGCTGGCCCCTGGCA
AGGCCCGGGACAGGAAGGCCTACACGGTCCTCCTATACGGAAACGGTCCAGGCTATGTGCTCAAGGACGG
CGCCCGGCCGGATGTTACCGAGAGCGAGAGCGGGAGCCCCGAGTATCGGCAGCAGTCAGCAGTGCCCCTG
GACGAAGAGACCCACGCAGGCGAGGACGTGGCGGTGTTCGCGCGCGGCCCGCAGGCGCACCTGGTTCACG
GCGTGCAGGAGCAGACCTTCATAGCGCACGTCATGGCCTTCGCCGCCTGCCTGGAGCCCTACACCGCCTG
CGACCTGGCGCCCCCCGCCGGCACCACCGACGCCGCGCACCCGGGTGGCGGAGGACTGAACGACATCTTC
GAGGCTCAGAAAATCGAATGGCACGAACATCACCATCACCATCACCATCACCATTAAGGCCGGCCTGTAG
TCACTGGCACAACGCGTTACCCGGTAAGCCAATCGGGTATACACGGTCGTCATACTGCAGACAGGGTTCT
TCTACTTTGCAAGATAGTCTTGAGTAGTAAAATAAATAGATAGAGAAAATCAGCCTCGACTGTGCCTTCT
AGTTGCCAGCCATCTGTTGTTTGCCCCTCCCCCGTGCCTTCCTTGACCCTGGAAGGTGCCACTCCCACTG
TCCTTTCCTAATAAAATGAGGAAATTGCATCACAACACTCAACCCTATCTCGGTCTATTCTTTTGATTTA
TAAGGGATTTTGCCGATTTCGGCCTATTGGTTAAAAAATGAGCTGATTTAACAAAAATTTAACGCGAATT
AATTCTGTGGAATGTGTGTCAGTTAGGGTGTGGAAAGTCCCCAGGCTCCCCAGCAGGCAGAAGTATGCAA
AGCATGCATCTCAATTAGTCAGCAACCAGGTGTGGAAAGTCCCCAGGCTCCCCAGCAGGCAGAAGTATGC
AAAGCATGCATCTCAATTAGTCAGCAACCATAGTCCCGCCCCTAACTCCGCCCATCCCGCCCCTAACTCC
GCCCAGTTCCGCCCATTCTCCGCCCCATGGCTGACTAATTTTTTTTATTTATGCAGAGGCCGAGGCCGCC
TCTGCCTCTGAGCTATTCCAGAAGTAGTGAGGAGGCTTTTTTGGAGGCCTAGGCTTTTGCAAAAAGCTCC
CGGGAGCTTGTATATCCATTTTCGGATCTGATCAGCACGTGTTGACAATTAATCATCGGCATAGTATATC
GGCATAGTATAATACGACAAGGTGAGGAACTAAACCATGACCGAGTACAAGCCCACGGTGCGCCTCGCCA
CCCGCGACGACGTCCCCAGGGCCGTACGCACCCTCGCCGCCGCGTTCGCCGACTACCCCGCCACGCGCCA
CACCGTCGATCCGGACCGCCACATCGAGCGGGTCACCGAGCTGCAAGAACTCTTCCTCACGCGCGTCGGG
CTCGACATCGGCAAGGTGTGGGTCGCGGACGACGGCGCCGCGGTGGCGGTCTGGACCACGCCGGAGAGCG
TCGAAGCGGGGGCGGTGTTCGCCGAGATCGGCCCGCGCATGGCCGAGTTGAGCGGTTCCCGGCTGGCCGC
GCAGCAACAGATGGAAGGCCTCCTGGCGCCGCACCGGCCCAAGGAGCCCGCGTGGTTCCTGGCCACCGTC
GGCGTCTCGCCCGACCACCAGGGCAAGGGTCTGGGCAGCGCCGTCGTGCTCCCCGGAGTGGAGGCGGCCG
AGCGCGCCGGGGTGCCCGCCTTCCTGGAGACATCCGCGCCCCGCAACCTCCCCTTCTACGAGCGGCTCGG
CTTCACCGTCACCGCCGACGTCGAGGTGCCCGAAGGACCGCGCACCTGGTGCATGACCCGCAAGCCCGGT
GCCTGACACGTGCTACGAGATTTCGATTCCACCGCCGCCTTCTATGAAAGGTTGGGCTTCGGAATCGTTT
TCCGGGACGCCGGCTGGATGATCCTCCAGCGCGGGGATCTCATGCTGGAGTTCTTCGCCCACCCCAACTT
GTTTATTGCAGCTTATAATGGTTACAAATAAAGCAATAGCATCACAAATTTCACAAATAAAGCATTTTTT
TCACTGCATTCTAGTTGTGGTTTGTCCAAACTCATCAATGTATCTTATCATGTCTGTATACCGTCGACCT
CTAGCTAGAGCTTGGCGTAATCATGGTCATTACCAATGCTTAATCAGTGAGGCACCTATCTCAGCGATCT
GTCTATTTCGTTCATCCATAGTTGCCTGACTCCCCGTCGTGTAGATAACTACGATACGGGAGGGCTTACC
ATCTGGCCCCAGCGCTGCGATGATACCGCGAGAACCACGCTCACCGGCTCCGGATTTATCAGCAATAAAC
CAGCCAGCCGGAAGGGCCGAGCGCAGAAGTGGTCCTGCAACTTTATCCGCCTCCATCCAGTCTATTAATT
GTTGCCGGGAAGCTAGAGTAAGTAGTTCGCCAGTTAATAGTTTGCGCAACGTTGTTGCCATCGCTACAGG
CATCGTGGTGTCACGCTCGTCGTTTGGTATGGCTTCATTCAGCTCCGGTTCCCAACGATCAAGGCGAGTT
ACATGATCCCCCATGTTGTGCAAAAAAGCGGTTAGCTCCTTCGGTCCTCCGATCGTTGTCAGAAGTAAGT
TGGCCGCAGTGTTATCACTCATGGTTATGGCAGCACTGCATAATTCTCTTACTGTCATGCCATCCGTAAG
ATGCTTTTCTGTGACTGGTGAGTACTCAACCAAGTCATTCTGAGAATAGTGTATGCGGCGACCGAGTTGC
TCTTGCCCGGCGTCAATACGGGATAATACCGCGCCACATAGCAGAACTTTAAAAGTGCTCATCATTGGAA
AACGTTCTTCGGGGCGAAAACTCTCAAGGATCTTACCGCTGTTGAGATCCAGTTCGATGTAACCCACTCG
TGCACCCAACTGATCTTCAGCATCTTTTACTTTCACCAGCGTTTCTGGGTGAGCAAAAACAGGAAGGCAA
AATGCCGCAAAAAAGGGAATAAGGGCGACACGGAAATGTTGAATACTCATATTCTTCCTT
