>Addgene plasmid #157469 | pD649-HAsp-WFIKKN1-COMP5AP-AviTag-9xHis | depositor partial sequence | sequence record 304048 | insert (secreted protein)
GCTGGATTGCTTCCTGGACTTGGATCTCACCCTGGCGTGTGCCCTAATCAGCTGAGCCCTAATCTGTGGG
TCGACGCCCAGAGCACATGCGAGAGAGAGTGCAGCAGAGATCAGGATTGTGCCGCTGCCGAGAAGTGCTG
CATCAATGTGTGCGGCCTGCACTCCTGTGTGGCCGCCAGATTTCCTGGATCTCCTGCCGCTCCTACAACA
GCCGCCAGCTGTGAAGGCTTTGTGTGTCCACAGCAGGGCAGCGACTGCGACATTTGGGATGGACAGCCTG
TGTGCCGGTGCAGAGACAGATGCGAGAAAGAACCCAGCTTCACCTGTGCCTCCGACGGCCTGACCTACTA
CAACCGGTGTTACATGGATGCCGAGGCCTGCCTGAGAGGCCTGCATCTGCATATCGTGCCCTGCAAACAC
GTGCTGAGCTGGCCTCCAAGTAGCCCCGGACCTCCTGAGACAACAGCCAGACCTACACCTGGTGCTGCTC
CAGTTCCTCCTGCTCTGTACAGCAGCCCATCTCCTCAGGCCGTGCAAGTTGGAGGAACAGCCTCTCTGCA
CTGCGACGTTTCAGGCAGACCTCCTCCAGCCGTGACATGGGAGAAACAGAGCCACCAGCGCGAGAACCTG
ATCATGAGGCCCGATCAGATGTACGGCAACGTGGTGGTCACCAGCATCGGACAGCTGGTGCTGTACAATG
CCAGACCTGAGGACGCCGGCCTGTACACCTGTACCGCTAGAAATGCTGCCGGCCTGCTGAGGGCCGATTT
TCCTCTGTCTGTGGTGCAGAGGGAACCCGCCAGAGATGCTGCCCCTTCTATTCCTGCTCCTGCCGAGTGT
CTGCCAGACGTGCAAGCTTGTACTGGCCCCACAAGTCCCCACCTGGTCCTGTGGCATTACGACCCTCAAC
GCGGCGGATGCATGACATTTCCAGCCAGAGGATGTGACGGCGCTGCCAGAGGCTTTGAGACATACGAAGC
CTGCCAGCAGGCCTGTGCTAGAGGACCTGGGGATGCTTGTGTTCTGCCTGCCGTTCAGGGCCCTTGTAGA
GGATGGGAACCCAGATGGGCCTACAGTCCTCTGCTCCAGCAGTGTCACCCTTTCGTGTACGGCGGCTGCG
AAGGCAACGGCAACAACTTCCACTCCAGAGAGAGCTGCGAGGACGCCTGTCCTGTGCCTAGAACACCTCC
TTGCAGAGCCTGCCGGCTGAGAAGCAAACTGGCCCTGAGCCTGTGCAGATCCGACTTTGCCATTGTGGGC
AGACTGACCGAGGTGCTGGAAGAACCTGAAGCCGCTGGCGGAATTGCCAGAGTGGCTCTGGAAGATGTGC
TGAAGGACGACAAGATGGGACTGAAGTTCCTGGGCACCAAGTACCTGGAAGTGACCCTGAGCGGCATGGA
CTGGGCTTGCCCCTGTCCTAATATGACAGCAGGCGACGGCCCTCTGGTCATCATGGGCGAAGTTCGAGAT
GGCGTGGCCGTGCTGGATGCCGGCTCTTACGTTAGAGCTGCCTCCGAGAAGAGAGTGAAGAAGATCCTGG
AACTGCTGGAAAAGCAGGCTTGCGAGCTGCTGAACAGATTCCAGGAT
